Addgene plasmid #79799: pTag-BFP-C-h-Rab4a-c-Myc
Purpose: Express TagBFP labeled human Rab4a (GTPase located on recycling endosomal membranes).
Depositing lab: James Johnson. Depositing organization: University of British Columbia. Publication: Inter-domain tagging implicates caveolin-1 in insulin receptor trafficking and Erk signaling bias in pancreatic beta-cells. Boothe T, Lim GE, Cen H, Skovso S, Piske M, Li SN, Nabi IR, Gilon P, Johnson JD. Mol Metab. 2016 Feb 10;5(5):366-78. doi: 10.1016/j.molmet.2016.01.009. eCollection 2016 May. S2212-8778(16)00021-1 PubMed 27110488.
Backbone
  Vector backbone: pTagBFP-C vector
  Backbone manufacturer: Evrogen
  Vector type: Mammalian Expression
Growth in bacteria
  Bacterial resistance: Kanamycin, 50 μg/mL
  Growth temperature: 37°C
  Growth strain: DH5alpha
  Copy number: Unknown
Gene/Insert
  Gene/Insert name: Rab4a
  Species: H. sapiens (human)
  Entrez Gene: RAB4A (a.k.a. HRES-1, HRES-1/RAB4, HRES1, RAB4)
  Promoter: CMV
  Tag / fusion protein: TagBFP (N terminal on backbone); myc (C terminal on insert)
  Cloning method: Restriction Enzyme; 5′ cloning site unknown (unknown if destroyed); 3′ cloning site unknown (unknown if destroyed)
  Sequencing primers: 5′ BFP-F (CCTTCACCGAGACGCTGTA); 3′ SV40pA-R
Terms and licenses: Academic/Nonprofit Terms; Industry Terms
How to cite: pTag-BFP-C-h-Rab4a-c-Myc was a gift from James Johnson (Addgene plasmid # 79799 ; http://n2t.net/addgene:79799 ; RRID:Addgene_79799)
