[The description below was written by a language model from this plasmid's Addgene catalogue record and pLannotate feature annotations shown in this document.]
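Description:
pTag-BFP-C-h-Rab4a-c-Myc is a mammalian expression plasmid of about 5.4 kb, built on the Evrogen pTagBFP-C backbone, that produces human Rab4a fused at its N terminus to the blue fluorescent protein TagBFP. Transcription is driven by the human cytomegalovirus immediate early enhancer and promoter. The TagBFP coding sequence is followed by a short remnant of the multiple cloning site that serves as a linker, then the RAB4A open reading frame, with an SV40 polyadenylation signal terminating the transcript. The catalogue entry lists a myc epitope at the C terminus of the insert. The automated feature table does not annotate this tag, although there is unannotated sequence downstream of the RAB4A feature where it may lie. The restriction sites used for cloning are not recorded.

The plasmid replicates in E. coli from a high-copy ColE1/pUC-type origin and also carries an f1 phage origin. Selection relies on a single Tn5 aminoglycoside phosphotransferase (NeoR/KanR) gene placed behind tandem bacterial (bla) and SV40 early promoters and followed by an HSV TK polyadenylation signal. This gives kanamycin resistance in bacteria and could allow G418 selection of stably transfected mammalian cells. The small large T antigen, ble and bGH poly(A) fragments in the table appear to be partial matches within backbone sequence rather than functional elements.

Rab4a is a small GTPase associated with recycling endosomal membranes, so the fusion serves as a blue fluorescent marker of that compartment. Its colour allows it to be combined with green or red tagged proteins in live or fixed cell imaging. The associated publication concerns insulin receptor trafficking in pancreatic beta-cells.
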