Features (pLannotate 1.2.2; 15 found; start..end, strand, type, name):
     61..364     +  enhancer       CMV enhancer: human cytomegalovirus immediate early enhancer
    365..568     +  promoter       CMV promoter: human cytomegalovirus (CMV) immediate early promoter
    607..1305    +  CDS            TagBFP: TagBFP is a basic (constitutively fluorescent) blue fluorescent protein published in 2008, derived from Entacmaea quadricolor. It is reported to be a very rapidly-maturing monomer with very low acid sensitivity.
   1306..1329    +  misc_feature   MCS (fragment): multiple cloning site
   1330..1983    +  CDS            RAB4A: RAB4A_HUMAN - Also known as RAB4. Experimental evidence at protein level: Swiss-Prot protein existence level 1. Small GTPase which cycles between an active GTP-bound and an inactive GDP-bound state (PubMed:15907487, PubMed:16034420). Involved in protein transport (PubMed:29425100). Plays a role in vesicular traffic. Mediates VEGFR2 endosomal trafficking to enhance VEGFR2 signaling (PubMed:29425100). Acts as a regulator of platelet alpha- granule release during activation and aggregation of platelets (By similarity). From Homo sapiens (Human).
   2057..2141    +  CDS            large T antigen (fragment): large T antigen from SV40 (simian virus 40)
   2164..2285    +  polyA_signal   SV40 poly(A) signal: SV40 polyadenylation signal
   2319..2747    -  rep_origin     f1 ori (sequence partly withheld): f1 bacteriophage origin of replication; arrow indicates direction of (+) strand synthesis
   2774..2878    +  promoter       AmpR promoter: bla
   2880..3237    +  promoter       SV40 promoter: SV40 enhancer and early promoter
   3272..4066    +  CDS            NeoR/KanR: aminoglycoside phosphotransferase from Tn5; aph(3')-II (or nptII); confers resistance to neomycin, kanamycin, and G418 (Geneticin®)
   4087..4239    +  CDS            ble (fragment): BLE_KLEPN - Experimental evidence at protein level: Swiss-Prot protein existence level 1. Binding protein with a strong affinity to the bleomycin family of antibiotics. Binds to CL990; an antimitotic-antibiotic compound. From Klebsiella pneumoniae.
   4298..4345    +  polyA_signal   HSV TK poly(A) signal: herpes simplex virus thymidine kinase polyadenylation signal (Cole and Stacy, 1985)
   4436..4452    -  polyA_signal   bGH poly(A) signal (fragment): bovine growth hormone polyadenylation signal
   4674..5262    +  rep_origin     ori: high-copy-number ColE1/pMB1/pBR322/pUC origin of replication
>Addgene plasmid #79799 | pTag-BFP-C-h-Rab4a-c-Myc | depositor full sequence | sequence record 149410 | Full Sequence
TAGTTATTAATAGTAATCAATTACGGGGTCATTAGTTCATAGCCCATATATGGAGTTCCGCGTTACATAA
CTTACGGTAAATGGCCCGCCTGGCTGACCGCCCAACGACCCCCGCCCATTGACGTCAATAATGACGTATG
TTCCCATAGTAACGCCAATAGGGACTTTCCATTGACGTCAATGGGTGGAGTATTTACGGTAAACTGCCCA
CTTGGCAGTACATCAAGTGTATCATATGCCAAGTACGCCCCCTATTGACGTCAATGACGGTAAATGGCCC
GCCTGGCATTATGCCCAGTACATGACCTTATGGGACTTTCCTACTTGGCAGTACATCTACGTATTAGTCA
TCGCTATTACCATGGTGATGCGGTTTTGGCAGTACATCAATGGGCGTGGATAGCGGTTTGACTCACGGGG
ATTTCCAAGTCTCCACCCCATTGACGTCAATGGGAGTTTGTTTTGGCACCAAAATCAACGGGACTTTCCA
AAATGTCGTAACAACTCCGCCCCATTGACGCAAATGGGCGGTAGGCGTGTACGGTGGGAGGTCTATATAA
GCAGAGCTGGTTTAGTGAACCGTCAGATCCGCTAGCGGTCGCCACCATGAGCGAGCTGATTAAGGAGAAC
ATGCACATGAAGCTGTACATGGAGGGCACCGTGGACAACCATCACTTCAAGTGCACATCCGAGGGCGAAG
GCAAGCCCTACGAGGGCACCCAGACCATGAGAATCAAGGTGGTCGAGGGCGGCCCTCTCCCCTTCGCCTT
CGACATCCTGGCTACTAGCTTCCTCTACGGCAGCAAGACCTTCATCAACCACACCCAGGGCATCCCCGAC
TTCTTCAAGCAGTCCTTCCCTGAGGGCTTCACATGGGAGAGAGTCACCACATACGAAGACGGGGGCGTGC
TGACCGCTACCCAGGACACCAGCCTCCAGGACGGCTGCCTCATCTACAACGTCAAGATCAGAGGGGTGAA
CTTCACATCCAACGGCCCTGTGATGCAGAAGAAAACACTCGGCTGGGAGGCCTTCACCGAGACGCTGTAC
CCCGCTGACGGCGGCCTGGAAGGCAGAAACGACATGGCCCTGAAGCTCGTGGGCGGGAGCCATCTGATCG
CAAACATCAAGACCACATATAGATCCAAGAAACCCGCTAAGAACCTCAAGATGCCTGGCGTCTACTATGT
GGACTACAGACTGGAAAGAATCAAGGAGGCCAACAACGAGACCTACGTCGAGCAGCACGAGGTGGCAGTG
GCCAGATACTGCGACCTCCCTAGCAAACTGGGGCACAAGCTTAATTCCGGACTCAGATCTCGAGCTCAAA
TGTCGCAGACGGCCATGTCCGAAACCTACGATTTTTTGTTTAAGTTCTTGGTTATTGGAAATGCAGGAAC
TGGCAAATCTTGCTTACTTCATCAGTTTATTGAAAAAAAATTCAAAGATGACTCAAATCATACAATAGGA
GTGGAATTTGGTTCAAAGATAATAAATGTTGGTGGTAAATATGTAAAGTTACAAATATGGGATACAGCAG
GACAAGAACGATTCAGGTCCGTGACGAGAAGTTATTACCGAGGCGCGGCCGGGGCTCTCCTCGTCTATGA
TATCACCAGCCGAGAAACCTACAATGCGCTTACTAATTGGTTAACAGATGCCCGAATGCTAGCGAGCCAG
AACATTGTGATCATCCTTTGTGGAAACAAGAAGGACCTGGATGCAGATCGTGAAGTTACCTTCTTAGAAG
CCTCCAGATTTGCTCAAGAAAATGAGCTGATGTTTTTGGAAACAAGTGCGCTCACAGGGGAGAATGTAGA
AGAGGCTTTTGTACAGTGTGCAAGAAAAATACTTAACAAAATCGAATCAGGTGAGCTGGACCCAGAAAGA
ATGGGCTCAGGTATTCAGTACGGAGATGCTGCCTTGAGACAGCTGAGGTCACCGCGGCGCGCACAGGCCC
CGAACGCTCAGGAGTGTGGTTGTACGCGTACGCGGCCGCTCGAGCAGAAACTCATCTCAGAAGAGGATCT
GTAAGGATCCACCGGATCTAGATAACTGATCATAATCAGCCATACCACATTTGTAGAGGTTTTACTTGCT
TTAAAAAACCTCCCACACCTCCCCCTGAACCTGAAACATAAAATGAATGCAATTGTTGTTGTTAACTTGT
TTATTGCAGCTTATAATGGTTACAAATAAAGCAATAGCATCACAAATTTCACAAATAAAGCATTTTTTTC
ACTGCATTCTAGTTGTGGTTTGTCCAAACTCATCAATGTATCTTAACGCGTAAATTGTAAGCGTTAATAT
TTTGTTAAAATTCGCGTTAAATTTTTGTTAAATCAGCTCATTTTTTAACCAATAGGCCGAAATCGGCAAA
ATCCCTTATAAATCAAAAGAATAGACCGAGATAGGGT
[37 nt withheld, positions 2418-2454]
AAAGAACGTGGACTCCAACGTCAAAGG
[49 nt withheld, positions 2482-2530]
T
[91 nt withheld, positions 2532-2622]
G
[124 nt withheld, positions 2624-2747]
CAGGTGGCACTTTTCGGGGAAATGTGCGCGGAACCCCTATTTGTTTATTTTTCTAAATACATTCAAATAT
GTATCCGCTCATGAGACAATAACCCTGATAAATGCTTCAATAATATTGAAAAAGGAAGAGTCCTGAGGCG
GAAAGAACCAGCTGTGGAATGTGTGTCAGTTAGGGTGTGGAAAGTCCCCAGGCTCCCCAGCAGGCAGAAG
TATGCAAAGCATGCATCTCAATTAGTCAGCAACCAGGTGTGGAAAGTCCCCAGGCTCCCCAGCAGGCAGA
AGTATGCAAAGCATGCATCTCAATTAGTCAGCAACCATAGTCCCGCCCCTAACTCCGCCCATCCCGCCCC
TAACTCCGCCCAGTTCCGCCCATTCTCCGCCCCATGGCTGACTAATTTTTTTTATTTATGCAGAGGCCGA
GGCCGCCTCGGCCTCTGAGCTATTCCAGAAGTAGTGAGGAGGCTTTTTTGGAGGCCTAGGCTTTTGCAAA
GATCGATCAAGAGACAGGATGAGGATCGTTTCGCATGATTGAACAAGATGGATTGCACGCAGGTTCTCCG
GCCGCTTGGGTGGAGAGGCTATTCGGCTATGACTGGGCACAACAGACAATCGGCTGCTCTGATGCCGCCG
TGTTCCGGCTGTCAGCGCAGGGGCGCCCGGTTCTTTTTGTCAAGACCGACCTGTCCGGTGCCCTGAATGA
ACTGCAAGACGAGGCAGCGCGGCTATCGTGGCTGGCCACGACGGGCGTTCCTTGCGCAGCTGTGCTCGAC
GTTGTCACTGAAGCGGGAAGGGACTGGCTGCTATTGGGCGAAGTGCCGGGGCAGGATCTCCTGTCATCTC
ACCTTGCTCCTGCCGAGAAAGTATCCATCATGGCTGATGCAATGCGGCGGCTGCATACGCTTGATCCGGC
TACCTGCCCATTCGACCACCAAGCGAAACATCGCATCGAGCGAGCACGTACTCGGATGGAAGCCGGTCTT
GTCGATCAGGATGATCTGGACGAAGAGCATCAGGGGCTCGCGCCAGCCGAACTGTTCGCCAGGCTCAAGG
CGAGCATGCCCGACGGCGAGGATCTCGTCGTGACCCATGGCGATGCCTGCTTGCCGAATATCATGGTGGA
AAATGGCCGCTTTTCTGGATTCATCGACTGTGGCCGGCTGGGTGTGGCGGACCGCTATCAGGACATAGCG
TTGGCTACCCGTGATATTGCTGAAGAGCTTGGCGGCGAATGGGCTGACCGCTTCCTCGTGCTTTACGGTA
TCGCCGCTCCCGATTCGCAGCGCATCGCCTTCTATCGCCTTCTTGACGAGTTCTTCTGAGCGGGACTCTG
GGGTTCGAAATGACCGACCAAGCGACGCCCAACCTGCCATCACGAGATTTCGATTCCACCGCCGCCTTCT
ATGAAAGGTTGGGCTTCGGAATCGTTTTCCGGGACGCCGGCTGGATGATCCTCCAGCGCGGGGATCTCAT
GCTGGAGTTCTTCGCCCACCCTAGGGGGAGGCTAACTGAAACACGGAAGGAGACAATACCGGAAGGAACC
CGCGCTATGACGGCAATAAAAAGACAGAATAAAACGCACGGTGTTGGGTCGTTTGTTCATAAACGCGGGG
TTCGGTCCCAGGGCTGGCACTCTGTCGATACCCCACCGAGACCCCATTGGGGCCAATACGCCCGCGTTTC
TTCCTTTTCCCCACCCCACCCCCCAAGTTCGGGTGAAGGCCCAGGGCTCGCAGCCAACGTCGGGGCGGCA
GGCCCTGCCATAGCCTCAGGTTACTCATATATACTTTAGATTGATTTAAAACTTCATTTTTAATTTAAAA
GGATCTAGGTGAAGATCCTTTTTGATAATCTCATGACCAAAATCCCTTAACGTGAGTTTTCGTTCCACTG
AGCGTCAGACCCCGTAGAAAAGATCAAAGGATCTTCTTGAGATCCTTTTTTTCTGCGCGTAATCTGCTGC
TTGCAAACAAAAAAACCACCGCTACCAGCGGTGGTTTGTTTGCCGGATCAAGAGCTACCAACTCTTTTTC
CGAAGGTAACTGGCTTCAGCAGAGCGCAGATACCAAATACTGTCCTTCTAGTGTAGCCGTAGTTAGGCCA
CCACTTCAAGAACTCTGTAGCACCGCCTACATACCTCGCTCTGCTAATCCTGTTACCAGTGGCTGCTGCC
AGTGGCGATAAGTCGTGTCTTACCGGGTTGGACTCAAGACGATAGTTACCGGATAAGGCGCAGCGGTCGG
GCTGAACGGGGGGTTCGTGCACACAGCCCAGCTTGGAGCGAACGACCTACACCGAACTGAGATACCTACA
GCGTGAGCTATGAGAAAGCGCCACGCTTCCCGAAGGGAGAAAGGCGGACAGGTATCCGGTAAGCGGCAGG
GTCGGAACAGGAGAGCGCACGAGGGAGCTTCCAGGGGGAAACGCCTGGTATCTTTATAGTCCTGTCGGGT
TTCGCCACCTCTGACTTGAGCGTCGATTTTTGTGATGCTCGTCAGGGGGGCGGAGCCTATGGAAAAACGC
CAGCAACGCGGCCTTTTTACGGTTCCTGGCCTTTTGCTGGCCTTTTGCTCACATGTTCTTTCCTGCGTTA
TCCCCTGATTCTGTGGATAACCGTATTACCGCCATGCAT
