>Addgene plasmid #79799 | pTag-BFP-C-h-Rab4a-c-Myc | addgene partial sequence | sequence record 153620 | CMV-F 5'-CGCAAATGGGCGGTAGGCGTG-3'
AGCAGAGCTGGTTTAGTGAACCGTCAGATCCGCTAGCGGTCGCCACCATGAGCGAGCTGATTAAGGAGAA
CATGCACATGAAGCTGTACATGGAGGGCACCGTGGACAACCATCACTTCAAGTGCACATCCGAGGGCGAA
GGCAAGCCCTACGAGGGCACCCAGACCATGAGAATCAAGGTGGTCGAGGGCGGCCCTCTCCCCTTCGCCT
TCGACATCCTGGCTACTAGCTTCCTCTACGGCAGCAAGACCTTCATCAACCACACCCAGGGCATCCCCGA
CTTCTTCAAGCAGTCCTTCCCTGAGGGCTTCACATGGGAGAGAGTCACCACATACGAAGACGGGGGCGTG
CTGACCGCTACCCAGGACACCAGCCTCCAGGACGGCTGCCTCATCTACAACGTCAAGATCAGAGGGGTGA
ACTTCACATCCAACGGCCCTGTGATGCAGAAGAAAACACTCGGCTGGGAGGCCTTCACCGAGACGCTGTA
CCCCGCTGACGGCGGCCTGGAAGGCAGAAACGACATGGCCCTGAAGCTCGTGGGCGGGAGCCATCTGATC
GCAAACATCAAGACCACATATAGATCCAAGAAACCCGCTAAGAACCTCAAGATGCCTGGCGTCTACTATG
TGGACTACAGACTGGAAAGAATCAAGGAGGCCAACAACGAGACCTACGTCGAGCAGCACGAGGTGGCAGT
GGCCAGATACTGCGACCTCCCTAGCAAACTGGGGCACAAGCTTAATTCCGGACTCAGATCTCGAGCTCAA
ATGTCGCAGACGGCCATGTCCGAA
