>Addgene plasmid #79799 | pTag-BFP-C-h-Rab4a-c-Myc | addgene partial sequence | sequence record 153623 | SV40pA-R 5'-GAAATTTGTGATGCTATTGC-3'
ACAAGTTAACAACAACAATTGCATTCATTTTATGTTTCAGGTTCAGGGGGAGGTGTGGGAGGTTTTTTAA
AGCAAGTAAAACCTCTACAAATGTGGTATGGCTGATTATGATCAGTTATCTAGATCCGGTGGATCCTTAC
AGATCCTCTTCTGAGATGAGTTTCTGCTCGAGCGGCCGCGTACGCGTACAACCACACTCCTGAGCGTTCG
GGGCCTGTGCGCGCCGCGGTGACCTCAGCTGTCTCAAGGCAGCATCTCCGTACTGAATACCTGAGCCCAT
TCTTTCTGGGTCCAGCTCACCTGATTCGATTTTGTTAAGTATTTTTCTTGCACACTGTACAAAAGCCTCT
TCTACATTCTCCCCTGTGAGCGCACTTGTTTCCAAAAACATCAGCTCATTTTCTTGAGCAAATCTGGAGG
CTTCTAAGAAGGTAACTTCACGATCTGCATCCAGGTCCTTCTTGTTTCCACAAAGGATGATCACAATGTT
CTGGCTCGCTAGCATTCGGGCATCTGTTAACCAATTAGTAAGCGCATTGTAGGTTTCTCGGCTGGTGATA
TCATAGACGAGGAGAGCCCCGGCCGCGCCTCGGTAATAACTTCTCGTCACGGACCTGAATCGTTCTTGTC
CTGCTGTATCCCATATTTGTAACTTTACATATTTACCACCAACATTTATTATCTTTGAACCAAATTCCAC
TCCTATTGTATGATTTGAGTCATCTTTGAATTTTTTTTCAATAAACTGATGAAGTAAGCAAGATTTGCCA
GTTCCTGCATTTCCAATAACCAAGAACTTAAACAAAAAATCGTAGGTTTCG
